>Addgene plasmid #13652 | pGEX2T E7 del L67 | depositor partial sequence | sequence record 7730 | Author sequence
ATGCATGGAGATACACCTACATTGCATGAATATATGTTAGATTTGCAACCAGAGACAACTGATCTCTACT
GTTATGAGCAATTAAATGACAGCTCAGAGGAGGAGGATGAAATAGATGGTCCAGCTGGACAAGCAGAACC
GGACAGAGCCCATTACAATATTGTAACCTTTTGTTGCAAGTGTGACTCTACGCTTCGGTGCGTACAAAGC
ACACACGTAGACATTCGTACTTTGGAAGACCTGTTAATGGGCACACTAGGAATTGTGTGCCCCATCTGTT
CTCAGAAACCATAA
