[The description below was written by a language model from this plasmid's Addgene catalogue record.]
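Description:
pGEX2T E7 del L67 is a bacterial expression plasmid built on the commercial pGEX2T backbone (about 4.9 kb without insert), designed to produce a glutathione S-transferase fusion protein in E. coli. It is maintained as a high-copy plasmid under ampicillin selection. The record gives no feature table, so the promoter and origin are not listed explicitly. pGEX-series vectors generally drive the GST fusion from an IPTG-inducible tac promoter with a plasmid-borne lacI repressor, and the 2T version places a thrombin cleavage site between GST and the cloning site, allowing the tag to be removed after purification.

The insert is an approximately 300 bp coding sequence for the human papillomavirus type 16 E7 oncoprotein carrying a single-residue deletion of amino acid 67 (leucine 67, as the name indicates). It was cloned between the BamHI and EcoRI sites, both of which remain intact, so that GST is fused to the N terminus of E7. The catalogue lists the species as human, although the gene is of viral origin.

The fusion protein can be captured on glutathione resin, making the construct suited to producing recombinant mutant E7 for in vitro binding assays such as GST pull-downs. The associated publication concerns how E7 and the cellular transcription factor E2F bind to separate sites on the retinoblastoma tumor suppressor protein. This suggests the deletion mutant was used alongside wild-type E7 to study E7's interaction with that protein, though the record does not state the specific phenotype of the mutation.
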