Addgene plasmid #13652: pGEX2T E7 del L67
Depositing lab: Karl Munger. Depositing organization: National Cancer Institute (NCI). Publication: The human papillomavirus E7 oncoprotein and the cellular transcription factor E2F bind to separate sites on the retinoblastoma tumor suppressor protein. Wu EW, Clemens KE, Heck DV, Munger K. J Virol. 1993 Apr . 67(4):2402-7. PubMed 8445736.
Backbone
  Vector backbone: pGEX2T
  Backbone manufacturer: Amersham
  Backbone size w/o insert (bp): 4900
  Vector type: Bacterial Expression
Growth in bacteria
  Bacterial resistance: Ampicillin, 100 μg/mL
  Growth temperature: 37°C
  Growth strain: DH5alpha
  Copy number: High Copy
Gene/Insert
  Gene/Insert name: HPV 16 E7 del L67 (alt name: HPV 16 E7)
  Species: H. sapiens (human)
  Insert size (bp): 300
  Mutation: del aa 67
  GenBank ID: AY089955
  Entrez Gene: E7 (a.k.a. HpV16gp2)
  Tag / fusion protein: GST (N terminal on backbone)
  Cloning method: Restriction Enzyme; 5′ cloning site BamH1 (not destroyed); 3′ cloning site EcoR1 (not destroyed)
  Sequencing primers: 5′ Amersham pGEX 5'; 3′ Amersham pGEX 3'
Terms and licenses: Academic/Nonprofit Terms; Industry Terms: Not Available to Industry
How to cite: pGEX2T E7 del L67 was a gift from Karl Munger (Addgene plasmid # 13652 ; http://n2t.net/addgene:13652 ; RRID:Addgene_13652)
